Addgene plasmid #202932: Salsa-BC91-P1H7
Purpose: Expression of barcoded reporter plasmid for PRESTO-Salsa; EGFP/BC91
Depositing lab: Noah Palm. Depositing organization: Yale University. Publication: Highly multiplexed bioactivity screening reveals human and microbiota metabolome-GPCRome interactions. Chen H, Rosen CE, Gonzalez-Hernandez JA, Song D, Potempa J, Ring AM, Palm NW. Cell. 2023 Jul 6;186(14):3095-3110.e19. doi: 10.1016/j.cell.2023.05.024. Epub 2023 Jun 14. PubMed 37321219.
Backbone
  Vector backbone: pCER206
  Vector type: Mammalian Expression
Growth in bacteria
  Bacterial resistance: Ampicillin, 100 μg/mL
  Growth temperature: 37°C
  Growth strain: DH5alpha
  Copy number: High Copy
Gene/Insert
  Gene/Insert name: EGFP/BC91
  Species: Synthetic
  Insert size (bp): 730
  Promoter: Tet Response Element (TRE)
  Cloning method: Restriction Enzyme; 5′ cloning site BsrGI (not destroyed); 3′ cloning site HindIII (not destroyed)
  Sequencing primers: 5′ Custom primer (GAAGCGCGATCACATGG)
Terms and licenses: Academic/Nonprofit Terms; Industry Terms: Not Available to Industry
How to cite: Salsa-BC91-P1H7 was a gift from Noah Palm (Addgene plasmid # 202932 ; http://n2t.net/addgene:202932 ; RRID:Addgene_202932)
