[The description below was written by a language model from this plasmid's Addgene catalogue record and pLannotate feature annotations shown in this document.]
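Description:
Salsa-BC91-P1H7 is a mammalian expression plasmid built on the pCER206 backbone and serves as one of a series of barcoded reporter plasmids for PRESTO-Salsa, a highly multiplexed GPCR bioactivity screening platform. It is maintained in E. coli through a high-copy ColE1/pUC-type origin and selected with ampicillin via the bla (AmpR) gene and its native promoter. The sequenced record is about 5.1 kb.

The payload is a synthetic insert of roughly 730 bp, EGFP/BC91, cloned between BsrGI and HindIII sites and placed under a Tet Response Element promoter. The feature table shows a central tetO array that appears to be bidirectional. On one side, a TRE3G-type promoter fragment drives the mammalian codon-optimized EGFP coding sequence. A short stretch of polylinker follows EGFP, and the transcript ends in the SV40 polyadenylation region. The barcode (BC91) is not annotated as a separate feature, but the cloning sites and insert size suggest it sits at or just after the 3′ end of EGFP, where it would be transcribed with the reporter. On the opposite side, a minimal CMV promoter faces a polylinker fragment, a rabbit β-globin intron, a globin exon fragment and a β-globin poly(A) signal. No coding sequence is annotated in this second arm, so it appears to be empty in this construct. Small fragments annotated as lacI, SV40 large T antigen and an aminoglycoside phosphotransferase are most likely backbone remnants rather than functional genes.

In use, a tetracycline-controlled transactivator would induce transcription from the TRE. In PRESTO-type assays this transactivator is released on receptor activation, although the record does not describe the mechanism. The result is EGFP fluorescence plus a sequenceable barcode transcript that identifies the paired receptor in pooled screens.
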