Features (pLannotate 1.2.2; 17 found; start..end, strand, type, name):
      2..55      +  CDS            lacI (fragment): lac repressor; lacI; The lac repressor binds to the lac operator to inhibit transcription in E. coli. This inhibition can be relieved by adding lactose or isopropyl-β-D-thiogalactopyranoside (IPTG).
    388..443     -  polyA_signal   β-globin poly(A) signal: rabbit β-globin polyadenylation signal (Gil and Proudfoot, 1987)
    518..640     -  CDS            HBB: HBB_COLGU - Experimental evidence at transcript level: Swiss-Prot protein existence level 2. Involved in oxygen transport from the lung to the various peripheral tissues. From Colobus guereza (Mantled guereza) (Eastern black-and-white colobus monkey).
    644..1216    -  intron         β-globin intron: intron from rabbit β-globin gene
   1312..1343    -  misc_feature   MCS (fragment): pUC18/19 multiple cloning site
   1437..1475    -  promoter       minimal CMV promoter: human cytomegalovirus (CMV) immediate early promoter
   1493..1708    -  protein_bind   tetracycline response element (fragment): contains seven copies of the tetracycline operator tetO tetracycline repressor TetR
   1708..1753    +  promoter       TRE3GV promoter (fragment): 3rd-generation Tet-responsive promoter that can be activated by binding of Tet-On® 3G, optimized for retroviral and lentiviral vectors
   1829..1856    +  misc_feature   MCS (fragment): pBluescript multiple cloning site
   1861..2580    +  CDS            EGFP: the original enhanced GFP (Yang et al., 1996) mammalian codon-optimized
   2591..2613    +  misc_feature   MCS (fragment): pBluescript multiple cloning site
   2627..2761    -  polyA_signal   SV40 poly(A) signal: SV40 polyadenylation signal
   2784..2867    -  CDS            large T antigen (fragment): large T antigen from SV40 (simian virus 40)
   2861..3091    -  CDS            str (fragment): STR_KLEPN - Protein inferred from homology: Swiss-Prot protein existence level 3. The aminoglycoside phosphotransferases achieve inactivation of their antibiotic substrates by phosphorylation. From Klebsiella pneumoniae.
   3210..3314    +  promoter       AmpR promoter: bla
   3315..4175    +  CDS            AmpR: β-lactamase; bla; confers resistance to ampicillin, carbenicillin, and related antibiotics
   4346..4934    +  rep_origin     ori: high-copy-number ColE1/pMB1/pBR322/pUC origin of replication
>Addgene plasmid #202932 | Salsa-BC91-P1H7 | addgene full sequence | sequence record 413474 | Addgene NGS Result
AGCGCCCAATACGCAAACCGCCTCTCCCCGCGCGTTGGCCGATTCATTAATGCAGTCGAGGGATCTCCAT
AAGAGAAGAGGGACAGCTATGACTGGGAGTAGTCAGGAGAGGAGGAAAAATCTGGCTAGTAAAACATGTA
AGGAAAATTTTAGGGATGTTAAAGAAAAAAATAACACAAAACAAAATATAAAAAAAATCTAACCTCAAGT
CAAGGCTTTTCTATGGAATAAGGAATGGACAGCAGGGGGCTGTTTCATATACTGATGACCTCTTTATAGC
CAACCTTTGTTCATGGCAGCCAGCATATGGGCATATGTTGCCAAACTCTAAACCAAATACTCATTCTGAT
GTTTTAAATGATTTGCCCTCCCATATGTCCTTCCGAGTGAGAGACACAAAAAATTCCAACACACTATTGC
AATGAAAATAAATTTCCTTTATTAGCCAGAAGTCAGATGCTCAAGGGGCTTCATGATGTCCCCATAATTT
TTGGCAGAGGGAAAAAGATCGATCTCAGTGGTATTTGTGAGCCAGGGCATTGGCCACACCAGCCACCACC
TTCTGATAGGCAGCCTGCACCTGAGGAGTGAATTCTTTGCCAAAATGATGAGACAGCACAACAACCAGCA
CGTTGCCCAGGAGCTGTAGGAAAGAGAAGAAGGCATGAACATGGTTAGCAGAGGGGCCCGGTTTGGACTC
AGAGTATTTTATCCTCATCTCAAACAGTGTATATCATTGTAACCATAAAGAGAAAGGCAGGATGATGACC
AGGGTGTAGTTGTTTCTACCAATAAGAATATTTCCACGCCAGCCAGAATTTATATGCAGAAATATTCTAC
CTTATCATTTAATTATAACAATTGTTCTCTAAAACTGTGCTGAAGTACAATATAATATACCCTGATTGCC
TTGAAAAAAAAGTGATTAGAGAAAGTACTTACAATCTGACAAATAAACAAAAGTGAATTTAAAAATTCGT
TACAAATGCAAGCTAAAGTTTAACGAAAAAGTTACAGAAAATGAAAAGAAAATAAGAGGAGACAATGGTT
GTCAACAGAGTAGAAAGTGAAAGAAACAAAATTATCATGAGGGTCCATGGTGATACAAGGGACATCTTCC
CATTCTAAACAACACCCTGAAAACTTTGCCCCCTCCATATAACATGAATTTTACAATAGCGAAAAAGAAA
GAACAATCAAGGGTCCCCAAACTCACCCTGAAGTTCTCAGCTCTAGAGATATCGTCGAGGCCGCGCTAGC
GTTTAAACTGTCGACCTTAATTAAGAGATCTGCTCGAGGCGCGTCAGCTGACTAGAGGATCCCCGGGTAC
CGAGCTCGAATTCGGGGCCGCGGAGGCTGGATCGGTCCCGGTGTCTTCTATGGAGGTCAAAACAGCGTGG
ATGGCGTCTCCAGGCGATCTGACGGTTCACTAAACGAGCTCTGCTTATATAGGCCTCCCACCGTACACGC
CTACCTCGACCCGGGTACCGAGCTCGACTTTCACTTTTCTCTATCACTGATAGGGAGTGGTAAACTCGAC
TTTCACTTTTCTCTATCACTGATAGGGAGTGGTAAACTCGACTTTCACTTTTCTCTATCACTGATAGGGA
GTGGTAAACTCGACTTTCACTTTTCTCTATCACTGATAGGGAGTGGTAAACTCGACTTTCACTTTTCTCT
ATCACTGATAGGGAGTGGTAAACTCGACCTATATAAGCAGAGCTCGTTTAGTGAACCGTCAGATCGCCTG
GAGACGCCATCCACGCTGTTTTGACCTCCATAGAAGACACCGGGACCGATCCAGCCTCCGCGGCCCCGAA
TTCCTGCAGCGGCCGCTCTAGAACTAGTGGATCCCCGCGGATGGTGAGCAAGGGCGAGGAGCTGTTCACC
GGGGTGGTGCCCATCCTGGTCGAGCTGGACGGCGACGTAAACGGCCACAAGTTCAGCGTGTCCGGCGAGG
GCGAGGGCGATGCCACCTACGGCAAGCTGACCCTGAAGTTCATCTGCACCACCGGCAAGCTGCCCGTGCC
CTGGCCCACCCTCGTGACCACCCTGACCTACGGCGTGCAGTGCTTCAGCCGCTACCCCGACCACATGAAG
CAGCACGACTTCTTCAAGTCCGCCATGCCCGAAGGCTACGTCCAGGAGCGCACCATCTTCTTCAAGGACG
ACGGCAACTACAAGACCCGCGCCGAGGTGAAGTTCGAGGGCGACACCCTGGTGAACCGCATCGAGCTGAA
GGGCATCGACTTCAAGGAGGACGGCAACATCCTGGGGCACAAGCTGGAGTACAACTACAACAGCCACAAC
GTCTATATCATGGCCGACAAGCAGAAGAACGGCATCAAGGTGAACTTCAAGATCCGCCACAACATCGAGG
ACGGCAGCGTGCAGCTCGCCGACCACTACCAGCAGAACACCCCCATCGGCGACGGCCCCGTGCTGCTGCC
CGACAACCACTACCTGAGCACCCAGTCCGCCCTGAGCAAAGACCCCAACGAGAAGCGCGATCACATGGTC
CTGCTGGAGTTCGTGACCGCCGCCGGGATCACTCTCGGCATGGACGAGCTGTACAAGTAAAAGACCGCGC
GAATTCGATATCAAGCTTGTCGACCTAGTTCTAGAGGATCCAGACATGATAAGATACATTGATGAGTTTG
GACAAACCACAACTAGAATGCAGTGAAAAAAATGCTTTATTTGTGAAATTTGTGATGCTATTGCTTTATT
TGTAACCATTATAAGCTGCAATAAACAAGTTAACAACAACAATTGCATTCATTTTATGTTTCAGGTTCAG
GGGGAGGTGTGGGAGGTTTTTTAAAGCAAGTAAAACCTCTACAAATGTGGTATGGCTGATTATGATCCTG
CAAGCCTCGTCGTCCTGGCCGGACCACGCTATCTGTGCAAGGTCCCCGGCCCCGGACGCGCGCTCCATGA
GCAGAGCGCCCGCCGCCGAGGCGAAGACTCGGGCGGCGCCCTGCCCGTCCCACCAGGTCAACAGGCGGTA
ACCGGCCTCTTCATCGGGAATGCGCGCGACCTTCAGCATCGCCGGCATGTCCCCCTGGCGGACGGGAAGT
ATCCAGCTCGACCAAGCTGGCCGCGTCGAGTGAAGACGAAAGGGCCTCGTGATACGCCTATTTTTATAGG
TTAATGTCATGATAATAATGGTTTCTTAGACGTCAGGTGGCACTTTTCGGGGAAATGTGCGCGGAACCCC
TATTTGTTTATTTTTCTAAATACATTCAAATATGTATCCGCTCATGAGACAATAACCCTGATAAATGCTT
CAATAATATTGAAAAAGGAAGAGTATGAGTATTCAACATTTCCGTGTCGCCCTTATTCCCTTTTTTGCGG
CATTTTGCCTTCCTGTTTTTGCTCACCCAGAAACGCTGGTGAAAGTAAAAGATGCTGAAGATCAGTTGGG
TGCACGAGTGGGTTACATCGAACTGGATCTCAACAGCGGTAAGATCCTTGAGAGTTTTCGCCCCGAAGAA
CGTTTTCCAATGATGAGCACTTTTAAAGTTCTGCTATGTGGCGCGGTATTATCCCGTGTTGACGCCGGGC
AAGAGCAACTCGGTCGCCGCATACACTATTCTCAGAATGACTTGGTTGAGTACTCACCAGTCACAGAAAA
GCATCTTACGGATGGCATGACAGTAAGAGAATTATGCAGTGCTGCCATAACCATGAGTGATAACACTGCG
GCCAACTTACTTCTGACAACGATCGGAGGACCGAAGGAGCTAACCGCTTTTTTGCACAACATGGGGGATC
ATGTAACTCGCCTTGATCGTTGGGAACCGGAGCTGAATGAAGCCATACCAAACGACGAGCGTGACACCAC
GATGCCTGTAGCAATGGCAACAACGTTGCGCAAACTATTAACTGGCGAACTACTTACTCTAGCTTCCCGG
CAACAATTAATAGACTGGATGGAGGCGGATAAAGTTGCAGGACCACTTCTGCGCTCGGCCCTTCCGGCTG
GCTGGTTTATTGCTGATAAATCTGGAGCCGGTGAGCGTGGGTCTCGCGGTATCATTGCAGCACTGGGGCC
AGATGGTAAGCCCTCCCGTATCGTAGTTATCTACACGACGGGGAGTCAGGCAACTATGGATGAACGAAAT
AGACAGATCGCTGAGATAGGTGCCTCACTGATTAAGCATTGGTAACTGTCAGACCAAGTTTACTCATATA
TACTTTAGATTGATTTAAAACTTCATTTTTAATTTAAAAGGATCTAGGTGAAGATCCTTTTTGATAATCT
CATGACCAAAATCCCTTAACGTGAGTTTTCGTTCCACTGAGCGTCAGACCCCGTAGAAAAGATCAAAGGA
TCTTCTTGAGATCCTTTTTTTCTGCGCGTAATCTGCTGCTTGCAAACAAAAAAACCACCGCTACCAGCGG
TGGTTTGTTTGCCGGATCAAGAGCTACCAACTCTTTTTCCGAAGGTAACTGGCTTCAGCAGAGCGCAGAT
ACCAAATACTGTTCTTCTAGTGTAGCCGTAGTTAGGCCACCACTTCAAGAACTCTGTAGCACCGCCTACA
TACCTCGCTCTGCTAATCCTGTTACCAGTGGCTGCTGCCAGTGGCGATAAGTCGTGTCTTACCGGGTTGG
ACTCAAGACGATAGTTACCGGATAAGGCGCAGCGGTCGGGCTGAACGGGGGGTTCGTGCACACAGCCCAG
CTTGGAGCGAACGACCTACACCGAACTGAGATACCTACAGCGTGAGCTATGAGAAAGCGCCACGCTTCCC
GAAGGGAGAAAGGCGGACAGGTATCCGGTAAGCGGCAGGGTCGGAACAGGAGAGCGCACGAGGGAGCTTC
CAGGGGGAAACGCCTGGTATCTTTATAGTCCTGTCGGGTTTCGCCACCTCTGACTTGAGCGTCGATTTTT
GTGATGCTCGTCAGGGGGGCGGAGCCTATGGAAAAACGCCAGCAACGCGGCCTTTTTACGGTTCCTGGCC
TTTTGCTGGCCTTTTGCTCACATGTTCTTTCCTGCGTTATCCCCTGATTCTGTGGATAACCGTATTACCG
CCTTTGAGTGAGCTGATACCGCTCGCCGCAGCCGAACGACCGAGCGCAGCGAGTCAGTGAGCGAGGAAGC
GGAAG
