>Addgene plasmid #202932 | Salsa-BC91-P1H7 | depositor partial sequence | sequence record 393805 | BC91
AAGACCGCGC
